Addgene plasmid #249148: pSA098 RPL18A_IVS4-Cas9-BFP
Purpose: Overexpression of SpCas9-BFP with RPL18A IVS4 intron in 5' UTR and blasticidin resistance gene. Contains Cp36 recombination site.
Depositing lab: Michael Bassik. Depositing organization: Stanford University. Publication: Reduced Cas9 transgene silencing by incorporation of intron sequences. Arana S, Du PP, Vaughan-Jackson A, Enright N, Spees K, Valbuena R, Garcia CA, Nguyen T, Venida A, Seczynska M, Bintu L, Lehner PJ, Prolo LM, Bassik MC. Nat Commun. 2025 Nov 27;16(1):10656. doi: 10.1038/s41467-025-65669-0. PubMed 41309578.
Backbone
  Vector backbone: pPD008
  Vector type: Mammalian Expression, CRISPR ; Cp36 donor DNA
  Selectable markers: Blasticidin
Growth in bacteria
  Bacterial resistance: Ampicillin, 100 μg/mL
  Growth temperature: 30°C
  Growth strain: NEB Stable
  Copy number: High Copy
Gene/Insert
  Gene/Insert name: RPL18A_IVS4-Cas9-TagBFP
  Species: H. sapiens (human); S. pyogenes Cas9, synthetic
  Mutation: RPL18A IVS4 intron
  Entrez Gene: RPL18A (a.k.a. L18A, eL20)
  Promoter: EF1a
  Cloning method: Gibson Cloning
Terms and licenses: Academic/Nonprofit Terms; Industry Terms: Not Available to Industry
How to cite: pSA098 RPL18A_IVS4-Cas9-BFP was a gift from Michael Bassik (Addgene plasmid # 249148 ; http://n2t.net/addgene:249148 ; RRID:Addgene_249148)
