[The description below was written by a language model from this plasmid's Addgene catalogue record and pLannotate feature annotations shown in this document.]
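Description:
pSA098 RPL18A_IVS4-Cas9-BFP is an 11.8 kb mammalian CRISPR expression plasmid built on the pPD008 backbone and catalogued as donor DNA for Cp36-mediated recombination. The record says it contains a Cp36 recombination site, which would allow the payload to be integrated into a matching landing site in the host genome. That site is not among the annotated features, so its position cannot be given. In bacteria the plasmid replicates from a high-copy ColE1/pUC-type origin and is selected with ampicillin through a full-length AmpR gene. A short additional β-lactamase fragment is also annotated and is probably a cloning remnant.

The main cassette uses the human EF-1α promoter to drive Streptococcus pyogenes Cas9, followed by a TagBFP coding sequence, so that Cas9 expression can be followed by blue fluorescence. The record's "Cas9-BFP" naming implies a linked product, but the nature of the junction between the two reading frames is not annotated. According to the catalogue entry, intron IVS4 of the human ribosomal protein gene RPL18A sits in the 5' UTR. It is not annotated separately, but the unannotated gap between the promoter and the Cas9 start is consistent with this placement. An SV40 polyadenylation signal lies downstream of TagBFP. A separate cassette uses the human ubiquitin C promoter to express blasticidin S deaminase with a synthetic poly(A) signal, allowing blasticidin selection of mammalian cells. β-globin insulator elements, T7 and rrnG terminators and an additional synthetic poly(A) signal flank the Cas9 unit, presumably to shield it from neighbouring transcription and chromatin effects.

The construct comes from work testing whether adding intron sequences reduces silencing of Cas9 transgenes, and it serves for stable Cas9-BFP overexpression in that context.
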