Features (pLannotate 1.2.2; 18 found; start..end, strand, type, name):
    172..236     -  CDS            bla(M) (fragment): β-lactamase lacking the signal sequence; bla(M); allows cytosolic expression of β-lactamase
    500..1709    +  promoter       UbC promoter: human ubiquitin C promoter
   1713..2111    +  CDS            BSD: blasticidin S deaminase; Aspergillus terreus BSD; confers resistance to blasticidin
   2138..2186    +  polyA_signal   poly(A) signal: synthetic polyadenylation signal
   2452..3312    +  CDS            AmpR: β-lactamase; bla; confers resistance to ampicillin, carbenicillin, and related antibiotics
   3325..3461    +  terminator     rrnG terminator: transcription terminator from the E. coli ribosomal RNA rrnG operon (Albrechtsen et al., 1991)
   3613..3684    +  misc_feature   5' β-globin insulator: insulator upstream of the human β-globin locus (Farrell et al., 2002)
   3689..3735    -  terminator     T7 terminator: transcription terminator for bacteriophage T7 RNA polymerase
   3753..3801    -  polyA_signal   poly(A) signal: synthetic polyadenylation signal
   3942..5120    +  promoter       EF-1α promoter: strong constitutive promoter for human elongation factor EF-1α
   5401..9504    +  CDS            cas9: CAS9_STRP1 - Also known as csn1 From Streptococcus pyogenes serotype M1.
   9640..10337   +  CDS            TagBFP (fragment): monomeric blue fluorescent protein mammalian codon-optimized
  10390..10511   -  polyA_signal   SV40 poly(A) signal: SV40 polyadenylation signal
  10534..10603   -  CDS            large T antigen (fragment): large T antigen from SV40 (simian virus 40)
  10626..10672   +  terminator     T7 terminator: transcription terminator for bacteriophage T7 RNA polymerase
  10702..10838   +  terminator     rrnG terminator: transcription terminator from the E. coli ribosomal RNA rrnG operon (Albrechtsen et al., 1991)
  10883..10954   +  misc_feature   3' β-globin insulator: insulator downstream of the human β-globin locus (Farrell et al., 2002)
  11180..11768   -  rep_origin     ori: high-copy-number ColE1/pMB1/pBR322/pUC origin of replication
>Addgene plasmid #249148 | pSA098 RPL18A_IVS4-Cas9-BFP | addgene full sequence | sequence record 496386 | Addgene NGS Result
GAAGATCCTTTGATCTTTTCTACGGGGTCTGACGCTCAGTGGAACGAAAACTCACGTTAAGGGATTTTGG
TCATGAGATTATCAAAAAGGATCTTCACCTAGATCCTTTTAAATTAAAAATGAAGTTTTAAATCAATCTA
AAGTATATATGAGTAAACTTGGTCTGACAGTTACCAATGCTTAATCAGTGAGGCACCTATCTCAGCGATC
TGTCTATTTCGTTCATCCATAGTTGCATTTAAATTTCCGAACTCTCCAAGGCCCTCGTCGGAAAATCTTC
AAACCTTTCGTCCGATCCATCTTGCAGGCTACCTCTCGAACGAACTATCGCAAGTCTCTTGGCCGGCCTT
GCGCCTTGGCTATTGCTTGGCAGCGCCTATCGCCAGGTATTACTCCAATCCCGAATATCCGAGATCGGGA
TCACCCGAGAGAAGTTCAACCTACATCCTCAATCCCGATCTATCCGAGATCCGAGGAATATCGAAATCGG
GGCGCGCCTGGCCTCCGCGCCGGGTTTTGGCGCCTCCCGCGGGCGCCCCCCTCGTCACGGCGAGCGCTGC
CACGTCAGACGAAGGGCGCAGGAGCGTCCTGATCCTTCCGCCCGGACGCTCAGGACAGCGGCCCGCTGCT
CATAAGACTCGGCCTTAGAACCCCAGTATCAGCAGAAGGACATTTTAGGACGGGACTTGGGTGACTCTAG
GGCACTGGTTTTCTTTCCAGAGAGCGGAACAGGCGAGGAAAAGTAGTCCCTTCTCGGCGATTCTGCGGAG
GGATCTCCGTGGGGCGGTGAACGCCGATGATTATATAAGGACGCGCCGGGTGTGGCACAGCTAGTTCCGT
CGCAGCCGGGATTTGGGTCGCGGTTCTTGTTTGTGGATCGCTGTGATCGTCACTTGGTGAGTAGCGGGCT
GCTGGGCTGGCCGGGGCTTTCGTGGCCGCCGGGCCGCTCGGTGGGACGGAAGCGTGTGGAGAGACCGCCA
AGGGCTGTAGTCTGGGTCCGCGAGCAAGGTTGCCCTGAACTGGGGGTTGGGGGGAGCGCAGCAAAATGGC
GGCTGTTCCCGAGTCTTGAATGGAAGACGCTTGTGAGGCGGGCTGTGAGGTCGTTGAAACAAGGTGGGGG
GCATGGTGGGCGGCAAGAACCCAAGGTCTTGAGCCCTTCGCTAATGCGGGAAAGCTCTTATTCGGGTGAG
ATGGGCTGGGCACCATCTGGGGACCCTGACGTGAAGTTTGTCACTGACTGGAGAACTCGGTTTGTCGTCT
GTTGCGGGGGCGGCAGTTATGGCGGTGCCGTTGGGCAGTGCACCCGTACCTTTGGGAGCGCGCGCCCTCG
TCGTGTCGTGACGTCACCCGTTCTGTTGGCTTATAATGCAGGGTGGGGCCACCTGCCGGTAGGTGTGCGG
TAGGCTTTTCTCCGTCGCAGGACGCAGGGTTCGGGCCTAGGGTAGGCTCTCCTGAATCGACAGGCGCCGG
ACCTCTGGTGAGGGGAGGGATAAGTGAGGCGTCAGTTTCTTTGGTCGGTTTTATGTACCTATCTTCTTAA
GTAGCTGAAGCTCCGGTTTTGAACTATGCGCTCGGGGTTGGCGAGTGTGTTTTGTGAAGTTTTTTAGGCA
CCTTTTGAAATGTAATCATTTGGGTCAATATGTAATTTTCAGTGTTAGACTTGTAAATTGTCCGCTAAAT
TCTGGCCGTTTTTGGCTTTTTTGTTAGACAACATGGCCAAGCCTTTGTCTCAAGAAGAATCCACCCTCAT
TGAAAGAGCAACGGCTACAATCAACAGCATCCCCATCTCTGAAGACTACAGCGTCGCCAGCGCAGCTCTC
TCTAGCGACGGCCGCATCTTCACTGGTGTCAATGTATATCATTTTACTGGGGGACCTTGTGCAGAACTCG
TGGTGCTGGGCACTGCTGCTGCTGCGGCAGCTGGCAACCTGACTTGTATCGTCGCGATCGGAAATGAGAA
CAGGGGCATCTTGAGCCCCTGCGGACGGTGCCGACAGGTGCTTCTCGATCTGCATCCTGGGATCAAAGCC
ATAGTGAAGGACAGTGATGGACAGCCGACGGCAGTTGGGATTCGTGAATTGCTGCCCTCTGGTTATGTGT
GGGAGGGCTAAGCTAGTATGTAAGCCTAGTCTTAGATAATAAAATCGCTATCCATCGAAGATGGATGTGT
GTTGGTTTTTTGTGTGTGTAACGCTAGGCGCGCCTGGTGTACCGAGAACGATCCTCTCAGTGCGAGTCTC
GACGATCCATATCGTTGCTTGGCAGTCAGCCAGTCGGAATCCAGCTTGGGACCCAGGAAGTCCAATCGTC
AGATATTGTACTCAAGCCTGGTCACGGCAGCGTACCGATCTGTTTAAACCTAGATATTGATAGTCTGATC
GGTCAACGTATAATCGAGTCCTAGCTTTTGCAAACATCTATCAAGAGACAGGATCAGCAGGAGGCTTTCG
CATGAGTATTCAACATTTCCGTGTCGCCCTTATTCCCTTTTTTGCGGCATTTTGCCTTCCTGTTTTTGCT
CACCCAGAAACGCTGGTGAAAGTAAAAGATGCTGAAGATCAGTTGGGTGCGCGAGTGGGTTACATCGAAC
TGGATCTCAACAGCGGTAAGATCCTTGAGAGTTTTCGCCCCGAAGAACGCTTTCCAATGATGAGCACTTT
TAAAGTTCTGCTATGTGGCGCGGTATTATCCCGTATTGACGCCGGGCAAGAGCAACTCGGTCGCCGCATA
CACTATTCTCAGAATGACTTGGTTGAGTATTCACCAGTCACAGAAAAGCATCTTACGGATGGCATGACAG
TAAGAGAATTATGCAGTGCTGCCATAACCATGAGTGATAACACTGCGGCCAACTTACTTCTGACAACGAT
TGGAGGACCGAAGGAGCTAACCGCTTTTTTGCACAACATGGGGGATCATGTAACTCGCCTTGATCGTTGG
GAACCGGAGCTGAATGAAGCCATACCAAACGACGAGCGTGACACCACGATGCCTGTAGCAATGGCAACAA
CCTTGCGTAAACTATTAACTGGCGAACTACTTACTCTAGCTTCCCGGCAACAGTTGATAGACTGGATGGA
GGCGGATAAAGTTGCAGGACCACTTCTGCGCTCGGCCCTTCCGGCTGGCTGGTTTATTGCTGATAAATCT
GGAGCCGGTGAGCGTGGGTCTCGCGGTATCATTGCAGCACTGGGGCCAGATGGTAAGCCCTCCCGTATCG
TAGTTATCTACACGACGGGGAGTCAGGCAACTATGGATGAACGAAATAGACAGATCGCTGAGATAGGTGC
CTCACTGATTAAGCATTGGTAACCGATTCTAGGTGCATTGGCGCAGAAAAAAATGCCTGATGCGACGCTG
CGCGTCTTATACTCCCACATATGCCAGATTCAGCAACGGATACGGCTTCCCCAACTTGCCCACTTCCATA
CGTGTCCTCCTTACCAGAAATTTATCCTTAAGATCCCGAATCGTTTAAACTCGACTCTGGCTCTATCGAA
TCTCCGTCGTTTCGAGCTTACGCGAACAGCCGTGGCGCTCATTTGCTCGTCGGGCATCGAATCTCGTCAG
CTATCGTCAGCTTACCTTTTTGGCAGCGATCGCGGCTCCCGACATCTTGGACCATTAGCTCCACAGGTAT
CTTCTTCCCTCTAGTGGTCATAACAGCAGCTTCAGCTACCTCTCAATTCAAAAAACCCCTCAAGACCCGT
TTAGAGGCCCCAAGGGGTTATGCTATCAATCGTTGCGTTACACACACAAAAAACCAACACACATCCATCT
TCGATGGATAGCGATTTTATTATCTAACTGCTGATCGAGTGTAGCCCTTAACCGCTTTTGAATGTCCGTC
TTAGTTAATCCCTAATTGAACGCTCCAAAAGGTGACTTCCAATAGGGATTTATTCCTTTTAAAATTAACG
GCATAATCGTAGATCTCGTGAGGCTCCGGTGCCCGTCAGTGGGCAGAGCGCACATCGCCCACAGTCCCCG
AGAAGTTGGGGGGAGGGGTCGGCAATTGAACCGGTGCCTAGAGAAGGTGGCGCGGGGTAAACTGGGAAAG
TGATGTCGTGTACTGGCTCCGCCTTTTTCCCGAGGGTGGGGGAGAACCGTATATAAGTGCACTAGTCGCC
GTGAACGTTCTTTTTCGCAACGGGTTTGCCGCCAGAACACAGGTAAGTGCCGTGTGTGGTTCCCGCGGGC
CTGGCCTCTTTACGGGTTATGGCCCTTGCGTGCCTTGAATTACTTCCACCTGGCTGCAGTACGTGATTCT
TGATCCCGAGCTTCGGGTTGGAAGTGGGTGGGAGAGTTCGTGGCCTTGCGCTTAAGGAGCCCCTTCGCCT
CGTGCTTGAGTTGTGGCCTGGCCTGGGCGCTGGGGCCGCCGCGTGCGAATCTGGTGGCACCTTCGCGCCT
GTCTCGCTGCTTTCGATAAGTCTCTAGCCATTTAAAATTTTTGATGACCTGCTGCGACGCTTTTTTTCTG
GCAAGATAGTCTTGTAAATGCGGGCCAAGATCAGCACACTGGTATTTCGGTTTTTGGGGCCGCGGGCGGC
GACGGGGCCCGTGCGTCCCAGCGCACATGTTCGGCGAGGCGGGGCCTGCGAGCGCGGCCACCGAGAATCG
GACGGGGGTAGTCTCAAGCTGCCCGGCCTGCTCTGGTGCCTGGCCTCGCGCCGCCGTGTATCGCCCCGCC
CTGGGCGGCAAGGCTGGCCCGGTCGGCACCAGTTGCGTGAGCGGAAAGATGGCCGCTTCCCGGCCCTGCT
GCAGGGAGCACAAAATGGAGGACGCGGCGCTCGGGAGAGCGGGCGGGTGAGTCACCCACACAAAGGAAAA
GGGCCTTTCCGTCCTCAGCCGTCGCTTCATGTGACTCCACGGAGTACCGGGCGCCGTCCAGGCACCTCGA
TTAGTTCTCCAGCTTTTGGAGTACGTCGTCTTTAGGTTGGGGGGAGGGGTTTTATGCGATGGAGTTTCCC
CACACTGAGTGGGTGGAGACTGAAGTTAGGCCAGCTTGGCACTTGATGTAATTCTCCTTGGAATTTGCCC
TTTTTGAGTTTGGATCTTGGTTCATTCTCAAGCCTCAGACAGTGGTTCAAAGTTTTTTTCTTCCATTTCA
GGTGTCGTGAAAACTACCCCTAAAAGCCAAAAGATCTTTGTCGATCCTACCATCCACTCGACACACCCGC
CAGCGGCCGCTGCCAAGCTTGCTAGGAATTCCGCGTCTGCAGGATATCAAGCTTGCGGTACGTGAGTGCC
CTGGGGGACTCCCCTGGAGGGAAGTGCCTGCTCTGACGCAGGAGCCCAGTGGGGGGCGGCTACACCTTGG
TGGCCCCACAGGATGGGGTGTTAAGAGGCTTCCAACCCCCTCAACATGCCTCCCTTCCTCACAGCGCGGG
CCCGGCCACCATGGACAAGAAGTACAGCATCGGCCTGGACATCGGCACCAACTCTGTGGGCTGGGCCGTG
ATCACCGACGAGTACAAGGTGCCCAGCAAGAAATTCAAGGTGCTGGGCAACACCGACCGGCACAGCATCA
AGAAGAACCTGATCGGCGCCCTGCTGTTCGACAGCGGAGAAACAGCCGAGGCCACCCGGCTGAAGAGAAC
CGCCAGAAGAAGATACACCAGACGGAAGAACCGGATCTGCTATCTGCAAGAGATCTTCAGCAACGAGATG
GCCAAGGTGGACGACAGCTTCTTCCACAGACTGGAAGAGTCCTTCCTGGTGGAAGAGGATAAGAAGCACG
AGCGGCACCCCATCTTCGGCAACATCGTGGACGAGGTGGCCTACCACGAGAAGTACCCCACCATCTACCA
CCTGAGAAAGAAACTGGTGGACAGCACCGACAAGGCCGACCTGCGGCTGATCTATCTGGCCCTGGCCCAC
ATGATCAAGTTCCGGGGCCACTTCCTGATCGAGGGCGACCTGAACCCCGACAACAGCGACGTGGACAAGC
TGTTCATCCAGCTGGTGCAGACCTACAACCAGCTGTTCGAGGAAAACCCCATCAACGCCAGCGGCGTGGA
CGCCAAGGCCATCCTGTCTGCCAGACTGAGCAAGAGCAGACGGCTGGAAAATCTGATCGCCCAGCTGCCC
GGCGAGAAGAAGAATGGCCTGTTCGGCAACCTGATTGCCCTGAGCCTGGGCCTGACCCCCAACTTCAAGA
GCAACTTCGACCTGGCCGAGGATGCCAAACTGCAGCTGAGCAAGGACACCTACGACGACGACCTGGACAA
CCTGCTGGCCCAGATCGGCGACCAGTACGCCGACCTGTTTCTGGCCGCCAAGAACCTGTCCGACGCCATC
CTGCTGAGCGACATCCTGAGAGTGAACACCGAGATCACCAAGGCCCCCCTGAGCGCCTCTATGATCAAGA
GATACGACGAGCACCACCAGGACCTGACCCTGCTGAAAGCTCTCGTGCGGCAGCAGCTGCCTGAGAAGTA
CAAAGAGATTTTCTTCGACCAGAGCAAGAACGGCTACGCCGGCTACATCGATGGCGGAGCCAGCCAGGAA
GAGTTCTACAAGTTCATCAAGCCCATCCTGGAAAAGATGGACGGCACCGAGGAACTGCTCGTGAAGCTGA
ACAGAGAGGACCTGCTGCGGAAGCAGCGGACCTTCGACAACGGCAGCATCCCCCACCAGATCCACCTGGG
AGAGCTGCACGCCATTCTGCGGCGGCAGGAAGATTTTTACCCATTCCTGAAGGACAACCGGGAAAAGATC
GAGAAGATCCTGACCTTCCGCATCCCCTACTACGTGGGCCCTCTGGCCAGGGGAAACAGCAGATTCGCCT
GGATGACCAGAAAGAGCGAGGAAACCATCACCCCCTGGAACTTCGAGGAAGTGGTGGACAAGGGCGCCAG
CGCCCAGAGCTTCATCGAGCGGATGACCAACTTCGATAAGAACCTGCCCAACGAGAAGGTGCTGCCCAAG
CACAGCCTGCTGTACGAGTACTTCACCGTGTACAACGAGCTGACCAAAGTGAAATACGTGACCGAGGGAA
TGAGAAAGCCCGCCTTCCTGAGCGGCGAGCAGAAAAAAGCCATCGTGGACCTGCTGTTCAAGACCAACCG
GAAAGTGACCGTGAAGCAGCTGAAAGAGGACTACTTCAAGAAAATCGAGTGCTTCGACTCCGTGGAAATC
TCCGGCGTGGAAGATCGGTTCAACGCCTCCCTGGGCACATACCACGATCTGCTGAAAATTATCAAGGACA
AGGACTTCCTGGACAATGAGGAAAACGAGGACATTCTGGAAGATATCGTGCTGACCCTGACACTGTTTGA
GGACAGAGAGATGATCGAGGAACGGCTGAAAACCTATGCCCACCTGTTCGACGACAAAGTGATGAAGCAG
CTGAAGCGGCGGAGATACACCGGCTGGGGCAGGCTGAGCCGGAAGCTGATCAACGGCATCCGGGACAAGC
AGTCCGGCAAGACAATCCTGGATTTCCTGAAGTCCGACGGCTTCGCCAACAGAAACTTCATGCAGCTGAT
CCACGACGACAGCCTGACCTTTAAAGAGGACATCCAGAAAGCCCAGGTGTCCGGCCAGGGCGATAGCCTG
CACGAGCACATTGCCAATCTGGCCGGCAGCCCCGCCATTAAGAAGGGCATCCTGCAGACAGTGAAGGTGG
TGGACGAGCTCGTGAAAGTGATGGGCCGGCACAAGCCCGAGAACATCGTGATCGAAATGGCCAGAGAGAA
CCAGACCACCCAGAAGGGACAGAAGAACAGCCGCGAGAGAATGAAGCGGATCGAAGAGGGCATCAAAGAG
CTGGGCAGCCAGATCCTGAAAGAACACCCCGTGGAAAACACCCAGCTGCAGAACGAGAAGCTGTACCTGT
ACTACCTGCAGAATGGGCGGGATATGTACGTGGACCAGGAACTGGACATCAACCGGCTGTCCGACTACGA
TGTGGACCATATCGTGCCTCAGAGCTTTCTGAAGGACGACTCCATCGATAACAAAGTGCTGACTCGGAGC
GACAAGAACCGGGGCAAGAGCGACAACGTGCCCTCCGAAGAGGTCGTGAAGAAGATGAAGAACTACTGGC
GCCAGCTGCTGAATGCCAAGCTGATTACCCAGAGGAAGTTCGACAATCTGACCAAGGCCGAGAGAGGCGG
CCTGAGCGAACTGGATAAGGCCGGCTTCATCAAGAGACAGCTGGTGGAAACCCGGCAGATCACAAAGCAC
GTGGCACAGATCCTGGACTCCCGGATGAACACTAAGTACGACGAGAACGACAAACTGATCCGGGAAGTGA
AAGTGATCACCCTGAAGTCCAAGCTGGTGTCCGATTTCCGGAAGGATTTCCAGTTTTACAAAGTGCGCGA
GATCAACAACTACCACCACGCCCACGACGCCTACCTGAACGCCGTCGTGGGAACCGCCCTGATCAAAAAG
TACCCTAAGCTGGAAAGCGAGTTCGTGTACGGCGACTACAAGGTGTACGACGTGCGGAAGATGATCGCCA
AGAGCGAGCAGGAAATCGGCAAGGCTACCGCCAAGTACTTCTTCTACAGCAACATCATGAACTTTTTCAA
GACCGAGATTACCCTGGCCAACGGCGAGATCCGGAAGCGGCCTCTGATCGAGACAAACGGCGAAACAGGC
GAGATCGTGTGGGATAAGGGCCGGGACTTTGCCACCGTGCGGAAAGTGCTGTCTATGCCCCAAGTGAATA
TCGTGAAAAAGACCGAGGTGCAGACAGGCGGCTTCAGCAAAGAGTCTATCCTGCCCAAGAGGAACAGCGA
CAAGCTGATCGCCAGAAAGAAGGACTGGGACCCTAAGAAGTACGGCGGCTTCGACAGCCCCACCGTGGCC
TATTCTGTGCTGGTGGTGGCCAAAGTGGAAAAGGGCAAGTCCAAGAAACTGAAGAGTGTGAAAGAGCTGC
TGGGGATCACCATCATGGAAAGAAGCAGCTTCGAGAAGAATCCCATCGACTTTCTGGAAGCCAAGGGCTA
CAAAGAAGTGAAAAAGGACCTGATCATCAAGCTGCCTAAGTACTCCCTGTTCGAGCTGGAAAACGGCCGG
AAGAGAATGCTGGCCTCTGCCGGCGAACTGCAGAAGGGAAACGAACTGGCCCTGCCCTCCAAATATGTGA
ACTTCCTGTACCTGGCCAGCCACTATGAGAAGCTGAAGGGCTCCCCCGAGGATAATGAGCAGAAACAGCT
GTTTGTGGAACAGCACAAACACTACCTGGACGAGATCATCGAGCAGATCAGCGAGTTCTCCAAGAGAGTG
ATCCTGGCCGACGCTAATCTGGACAAGGTGCTGAGCGCCTACAACAAGCACAGAGACAAGCCTATCAGAG
AGCAGGCCGAGAATATCATCCACCTGTTTACCCTGACCAATCTGGGAGCCCCTGCCGCCTTCAAGTACTT
TGACACCACCATCGACCGGAAGAGGTACACCAGCACCAAAGAGGTGCTGGACGCCACCCTGATCCACCAG
AGCATCACCGGCCTGTACGAGACACGGATCGACCTGTCTCAGCTGGGAGGCGACGCCTATCCCTATGACG
TGCCCGATTATGCCAGCCTGGGCAGCGGCTCCCCCAAGAAAAAACGCAAGGTGGAAGATCCTAAGAAAAA
GCGGAAAGTGGACGGCATTGGTAGTGGGAGCAACGGCAGCAGCGGATCCAGCGAGCTGATTAAGGAGAAC
ATGCACATGAAGCTGTACATGGAGGGCACCGTGGACAACCATCACTTCAAGTGCACATCCGAGGGCGAAG
GCAAGCCCTACGAGGGCACCCAGACCATGAGAATCAAGGTGGTCGAGGGCGGCCCTCTCCCCTTCGCCTT
CGACATCCTGGCTACTAGCTTCCTCTACGGCAGCAAGACCTTCATCAACCACACCCAGGGCATCCCCGAC
TTCTTCAAGCAGTCCTTCCCTGAGGGCTTCACATGGGAGAGAGTCACCACATACGAAGACGGGGGCGTGC
TGACCGCTACCCAGGACACCAGCCTCCAGGACGGCTGCCTCATCTACAACGTCAAGATCAGAGGGGTGAA
CTTCACATCCAACGGCCCTGTGATGCAGAAGAAAACACTCGGCTGGGAGGCCTTCACCGAGACGCTGTAC
CCCGCTGACGGCGGCCTGGAAGGCAGAAACGACATGGCCCTGAAGCTCGTGGGCGGGAGCCATCTGATCG
CAAACATCAAGACCACATATAGATCCAAGAAACCCGCTAAGAACCTCAAGATGCCTGGCGTCTACTATGT
GGACTACAGACTGGAAAGAATCAAGGAGGCCAACAACGAGACCTACGTCGAGCAGCACGAGGTGGCAGTG
GCCAGATACTGCGACCTCCCTAGCAAACTGGGGCACAAGCTTAATTAGTAACTAGCTTGACTGACTGAGA
TACAGCGTACCTTCAGCTCACAGACATGATAAGATACATTGATGAGTTTGGACAAACCACAACTAGAATG
CAGTGAAAAAAATGCTTTATTTGTGAAATTTGTGATGCTATTGCTTTATTTGTAACCATTATAAGCTGCA
ATAAACAAGTTAACAACAACAATTGCATTCATTTTATGTTTCAGGTTCAGGGGGAGGTGTGGGAGGTTTT
TTAAAGCAAGTAAAACCTCTACAAATGTGGTATTGGCCCATCTCTATCGGTATCGTAGCATAACCCCTTG
GGGCCTCTAAACGGGTCTTGAGGGGTTTTTTGTGCCCCTCGGGCCGGATTGCTATCTACCGGCATTGGCG
CAGAAAAAAATGCCTGATGCGACGCTGCGCGTCTTATACTCCCACATATGCCAGATTCAGCAACGGATAC
GGCTTCCCCAACTTGCCCACTTCCATACGTGTCCTCCTTACCAGAAATTTATCCTTAAGGTCGTCAGCTA
TCCTGCAGGCGATCTCTCGATTTCGATCAAGACATTCCTTTAATGGTCTTTTCTGGACACCACTAGGGGT
CAGAAGTAGTTCATCAAACTTTCTTCCCTCCCTAATCTCATTGGTTACCTTGGGCTATCGAAACTTAATT
AACCAGTCAAGTCAGCTACTTGGCGAGATCGACTTGTCTGGGTTTCGACTACGCTCAGAATTGCGTCAGT
CAAGTTCGATCTGGTCCTTGCTATTGCACCCGTTCTCCGATTACGAGTTTCATTTAAATCATGTGAGCAA
AAGGCCAGCAAAAGGCCAGGAACCGTAAAAAGGCCGCGTTGCTGGCGTTTTTCCATAGGCTCCGCCCCCC
TGACGAGCATCACAAAAATCGACGCTCAAGTCAGAGGTGGCGAAACCCGACAGGACTATAAAGATACCAG
GCGTTTCCCCCTGGAAGCTCCCTCGTGCGCTCTCCTGTTCCGACCCTGCCGCTTACCGGATACCTGTCCG
CCTTTCTCCCTTCGGGAAGCGTGGCGCTTTCTCATAGCTCACGCTGTAGGTATCTCAGTTCGGTGTAGGT
CGTTCGCTCCAAGCTGGGCTGTGTGCACGAACCCCCCGTTCAGCCCGACCGCTGCGCCTTATCCGGTAAC
TATCGTCTTGAGTCCAACCCGGTAAGACACGACTTATCGCCACTGGCAGCAGCCACTGGTAACAGGATTA
GCAGAGCGAGGTATGTAGGCGGTGCTACAGAGTTCTTGAAGTGGTGGCCTAACTACGGCTACACTAGAAG
AACAGTATTTGGTATCTGCGCTCTGCTGAAGCCAGTTACCTTCGGAAAAAGAGTTGGTAGCTCTTGATCC
GGCAAACAAACCACCGCTGGTAGCGGTGGTTTTTTTGTTTGCAAGCAGCAGATTACGCGCAGAAAAAAAG
GATCTCAA
