>Addgene plasmid #249148 | pSA098 RPL18A_IVS4-Cas9-BFP | depositor partial sequence | sequence record 491828 | RPL18A IVS4 intron
GTGAGTGCCCTGGGGGACTCCCCTGGAGGGAAGTGCCTGCTCTGACGCAGGAGCCCAGTGGGGGGCGGCT
ACACCTTGGTGGCCCCACAGGATGGGGTGTTAAGAGGCTTCCAACCCCCTCAACATGCCTCCCTTCCTCA
CAG
